Addgene plasmid #201818: pOTTC1751 - pcDNA3.1 CMV-IE V5-ER-LBD
Purpose: A plasmid expressing the ligand-binding domain of estrogen receptor with a V5 epitope tag from a CMV promoter
Depositing lab: Christopher Richie. Depositing organization: National Institute on Drug Abuse (NIDA). Publication: Expression of the excitatory opsin ChRERalpha can be traced longitudinally in rat and nonhuman primate brains with PET imaging. Bonaventura J, Boehm MA, Jedema HP, Solis O, Pignatelli M, Song X, Lu H, Richie CT, Zhang S, Gomez JL, Lam S, Morales M, Gharbawie OA, Pomper MG, Stein EA, Bradberry CW, Michaelides M. Sci Transl Med. 2023 Jul 26;15(706):eadd1014. doi: 10.1126/scitranslmed.add1014. Epub 2023 Jul 26. PubMed 37494470.
Backbone
  Vector backbone: pcDNA3.1
  Vector type: Mammalian Expression
Growth in bacteria
  Bacterial resistance: Ampicillin, 100 μg/mL
  Growth temperature: 37°C
  Growth strain: DH5alpha
  Copy number: High Copy
Gene/Insert
  Gene/Insert name: V5-ER-LBD
  Species: H. sapiens (human)
  Insert size (bp): 1000
  Promoter: CMV-IE
  Cloning method: Ligation Independent Cloning
  Sequencing primers: 5′ unknown
Terms and licenses: Academic/Nonprofit Terms; Industry Terms: Not Available to Industry
Depositor comments: 3' Cloning Site: NheI (destroyed), 5' Cloning Site: EcoRI (unknown).
How to cite: pOTTC1751 - pcDNA3.1 CMV-IE V5-ER-LBD was a gift from Christopher Richie (Addgene plasmid # 201818 ; http://n2t.net/addgene:201818 ; RRID:Addgene_201818)
