[The description below was written by a language model from this plasmid's Addgene catalogue record and pLannotate feature annotations shown in this document.]
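Description:
pOTTC1751 - pcDNA3.1 CMV-IE V5-ER-LBD is a mammalian expression plasmid of about 6.5 kb built on the pcDNA3.1 backbone. It is propagated in E. coli as a high-copy plasmid through a ColE1/pUC-type origin and selected with ampicillin via the β-lactamase gene and its native promoter. The backbone also carries an f1 phage origin, which permits single-stranded DNA production. An SV40 early promoter drives a neomycin phosphotransferase cassette terminated by the SV40 polyadenylation signal, which would allow G418 selection of stably transfected mammalian cells. Small fragments annotated as bom, lac promoter/operator, lacI, ble and an HIV-1 LTR are short partial matches and appear to be backbone remnants rather than functional parts.

The payload is an insert of roughly 1 kb encoding the ligand-binding domain of the human estrogen receptor fused to a V5 epitope tag. It sits downstream of the human cytomegalovirus immediate-early enhancer and promoter and is followed by the bovine growth hormone polyadenylation signal. A T7 promoter lies between the CMV promoter and the insert and could serve for in vitro transcription or as a sequencing primer site. The automated annotation labels the coding region as ERT2, the mutated tamoxifen-responsive variant, but this reflects sequence similarity; the catalogue does not say whether the domain is wild type or mutant. The V5 tag is not annotated separately, though the construct name places it at the N-terminus, where it would allow antibody detection. The associated publication concerns PET imaging of an opsin–estrogen receptor fusion. This suggests the plasmid expresses the isolated domain for ligand-binding or detection studies in cultured cells, although the record does not state this specifically.
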