Features (pLannotate 1.2.2; 21 found; start..end, strand, type, name):
     28..80      -  misc_feature   bom (fragment): basis of mobility region from pBR322
    235..614     +  enhancer       CMV enhancer: human cytomegalovirus immediate early enhancer
    615..818     +  promoter       CMV promoter: human cytomegalovirus (CMV) immediate early promoter
    814..847     +  LTR            5' LTR (truncated) (fragment): truncated 5' long terminal repeat (LTR) from HIV-1
    863..881     +  promoter       T7 promoter: promoter for bacteriophage T7 RNA polymerase
    911..935     +  misc_feature   MCS (fragment): multiple cloning site
   1068..2003    +  CDS            ERT2: mutated ligand-binding domain of the human estrogen receptor (Feil et al., 1997)
   2109..2333    +  polyA_signal   bGH poly(A) signal: bovine growth hormone polyadenylation signal
   2337..2358    +  promoter       SV40 promoter (fragment): SV40 enhancer and early promoter
   2379..2807    +  rep_origin     f1 ori (sequence partly withheld): f1 bacteriophage origin of replication; arrow indicates direction of (+) strand synthesis
   2821..3150    +  promoter       SV40 promoter: SV40 enhancer and early promoter
   3217..4008    +  CDS            neo: KKA2_KLEPN - Also known as kan, nptII. Experimental evidence at protein level: Swiss-Prot protein existence level 1. Resistance to kanamycin, neomycin, paromomycin, ribostamycin, butirosin and gentamicin B. From Klebsiella pneumoniae.
   4032..4190    +  CDS            ble (fragment): BLE_KLEPN - Experimental evidence at protein level: Swiss-Prot protein existence level 1. Binding protein with a strong affinity to the bleomycin family of antibiotics. Binds to CL990; an antimitotic-antibiotic compound. From Klebsiella pneumoniae.
   4185..4306    +  polyA_signal   SV40 poly(A) signal: SV40 polyadenylation signal
   4379..4395    -  protein_bind   lac operator: The lac repressor binds to the lac operator to inhibit transcription in E. coli. This inhibition can be relieved by adding lactose or isopropyl-β-D-thiogalactopyranoside (IPTG). lac repressor encoded by lacI
   4403..4433    -  promoter       lac promoter: promoter for the E. coli lac operon
   4448..4469    -  protein_bind   CAP binding site: CAP binding activates transcription in the presence of cAMP. E. coli catabolite activator protein
   4482..4574    -  CDS            lacI (fragment): lac repressor; lacI; The lac repressor binds to the lac operator to inhibit transcription in E. coli. This inhibition can be relieved by adding lactose or isopropyl-β-D-thiogalactopyranoside (IPTG).
   4757..5345    -  rep_origin     ori: high-copy-number ColE1/pMB1/pBR322/pUC origin of replication
   5516..6376    -  CDS            AmpR: β-lactamase; bla; confers resistance to ampicillin, carbenicillin, and related antibiotics
   6377..6481    -  promoter       AmpR promoter: bla
>Addgene plasmid #201818 | pOTTC1751 - pcDNA3.1 CMV-IE V5-ER-LBD | addgene full sequence | sequence record 399601 | Addgene NGS Result
GACGGATCGGGAGATCTCCCGATCCCCTATGGTGCACTCTCAGTACAATCTGCTCTGATGCCGCATAGTT
AAGCCAGTATCTGCTCCCTGCTTGTGTGTTGGAGGTCGCTGAGTAGTGCGCGAGCAAAATTTAAGCTACA
ACAAGGCAAGGCTTGACCGACAATTGCATGAAGAATCTGCTTAGGGTTAGGCGTTTTGCGCTGCTTCGCG
ATGTACGGGCCAGATATACGCGTTGACATTGATTATTGACTAGTTATTAATAGTAATCAATTACGGGGTC
ATTAGTTCATAGCCCATATATGGAGTTCCGCGTTACATAACTTACGGTAAATGGCCCGCCTGGCTGACCG
CCCAACGACCCCCGCCCATTGACGTCAATAATGACGTATGTTCCCATAGTAACGCCAATAGGGACTTTCC
ATTGACGTCAATGGGTGGAGTATTTACGGTAAACTGCCCACTTGGCAGTACATCAAGTGTATCATATGCC
AAGTACGCCCCCTATTGACGTCAATGACGGTAAATGGCCCGCCTGGCATTATGCCCAGTACATGACCTTA
TGGGACTTTCCTACTTGGCAGTACATCTACGTATTAGTCATCGCTATTACCATGGTGATGCGGTTTTGGC
AGTACATCAATGGGCGTGGATAGCGGTTTGACTCACGGGGATTTCCAAGTCTCCACCCCATTGACGTCAA
TGGGAGTTTGTTTTGGCACCAAAATCAACGGGACTTTCCAAAATGTCGTAACAACTCCGCCCCATTGACG
CAAATGGGCGGTAGGCGTGTACGGTGGGAGGTCTATATAAGCAGAGCTCTCTGGCTAACTAGAGAACCCA
CTGCTTACTGGCTTATCGAAATTAATACGACTCACTATAGGGAGACCCAAGCTGGCTAGACGAAGTTATC
GCTAGCGCTACCGGACTCAGATCTCACCATGGAAGCTTACTGTCATATTAAGGGGTTCGATGCCGTGAAT
GGAAAGCCAATACCCAATCCTCTGCTGGGCTTGGACTCAACTAGAACCGGCGGCGGTTGTCCATGGGCCA
CTGGTTCAGGTTCATCTGCTGGAGACATGAGAGCTGCCAACCTTTGGCCAAGCCCGCTCATGATCAAACG
CTCTAAGAAGAACAGCCTGGCCTTGTCCCTGACGGCCGACCAGATGGTCAGTGCCTTGTTGGATGCTGAG
CCCCCCATACTCTATTCCGAGTATGATCCTACCAGACCCTTCAGTGAAGCCTCCATGATGGGCTTACTGA
CCAACCTGGCAGACAGGGAGCTGGTTCACATGATCAACTGGGCGAAGAGGGTGCCAGGCTTTGTGGATTT
GACCCTCCATGATCAGGTCCACCTTCTGGAATGTGCCTGGCTAGAGATCCTGATGATTGGCCTCGTCTGG
CGCTCCATGGAGCACCCAGGGAAGCTACTGTTTGCTCCTAACTTGCTCTTGGACAGGAACCAGGGAAAAT
GTGTAGAGGGCATGGTGGAGATCTTCGACATGCTGCTGGCTACATCATCTCGGTTCCGCATGATGAATCT
GCAGGGAGAGGAGTTTGTGTGCCTCAAATCTATTATTTTGCTTAATTCTGGAGTGTACACATTTCTGTCC
AGCACCCTGAAGTCTCTGGAAGAGAAGGACCATATCCACCGAGTCCTGGACAAGATCACAGACACTTTGA
TCCACCTGATGGCCAAGGCAGGCCTGACCCTGCAGCAGCAGCACCAGCGGCTGGCCCAGCTCCTCCTCAT
CCTCTCCCACATCAGGCACATGAGTAACAAAGGCATGGAGCATCTGTACAGCATGAAGTGCAAGAACGTG
GTGCCCCTCTATGACCTGCTGCTGGAGATGCTGGACGCCCACCGCCTACATGCGCCCACTAGCCGTGGAG
GGGCATCCGTGGAGGAGACGGACCAAAGCCACTTGGCCACTGCGGGCTCTACTTCATCGCATTCCTTGCA
AAAGTATTACATCACGGGGGAGGCAGAGGGTTTCCCTGCCACAGTCTAGGCAGGTGGGCGCGCCATAACT
TCGAATTCTGCAGATATCCAGCACAGTGGCGGCCGCTCGAGTCTAGAGGGCCCGTTTAAACCCGCTGATC
AGCCTCGACTGTGCCTTCTAGTTGCCAGCCATCTGTTGTTTGCCCCTCCCCCGTGCCTTCCTTGACCCTG
GAAGGTGCCACTCCCACTGTCCTTTCCTAATAAAATGAGGAAATTGCATCGCATTGTCTGAGTAGGTGTC
ATTCTATTCTGGGGGGTGGGGTGGGGCAGGACAGCAAGGGGGAGGATTGGGAAGACAATAGCAGGCATGC
TGGGGATGCGGTGGGCTCTATGGCTTCTGAGGCGGAAAGAACCAGCTGGGGCTCTAGGGGGTATCCCC
[124 nt withheld, positions 2379-2502]
C
[91 nt withheld, positions 2504-2594]
A
[49 nt withheld, positions 2596-2644]
CCTTTGACGTTGGAGTCCACGTTCTTT
[37 nt withheld, positions 2672-2708]
ACCCTATCTCGGTCTATTCTTTTGATTTATAAGGGATTTTGCCGATTTCGGCCTATTGGTTAAAAAATGA
GCTGATTTAACAAAAATTTAACGCGAATTAATTCTGTGGAATGTGTGTCAGTTAGGGTGTGGAAAGTCCC
CAGGCTCCCCAGCAGGCAGAAGTATGCAAAGCATGCATCTCAATTAGTCAGCAACCAGGTGTGGAAAGTC
CCCAGGCTCCCCAGCAGGCAGAAGTATGCAAAGCATGCATCTCAATTAGTCAGCAACCATAGTCCCGCCC
CTAACTCCGCCCATCCCGCCCCTAACTCCGCCCAGTTCCGCCCATTCTCCGCCCCATGGCTGACTAATTT
TTTTTATTTATGCAGAGGCCGAGGCCGCCTCTGCCTCTGAGCTATTCCAGAAGTAGTGAGGAGGCTTTTT
TGGAGGCCTAGGCTTTTGCAAAAAGCTCCCGGGAGCTTGTATATCCATTTTCGGATCTGATCAAGAGACA
GGATGAGGATCGTTTCGCATGATTGAACAAGATGGATTGCACGCAGGTTCTCCGGCCGCTTGGGTGGAGA
GGCTATTCGGCTATGACTGGGCACAACAGACAATCGGCTGCTCTGATGCCGCCGTGTTCCGGCTGTCAGC
GCAGGGGCGCCCGGTTCTTTTTGTCAAGACCGACCTGTCCGGTGCCCTGAATGAACTGCAGGACGAGGCA
GCGCGGCTATCGTGGCTGGCCACGACGGGCGTTCCTTGCGCAGCTGTGCTCGACGTTGTCACTGAAGCGG
GAAGGGACTGGCTGCTATTGGGCGAAGTGCCGGGGCAGGATCTCCTGTCATCTCACCTTGCTCCTGCCGA
GAAAGTATCCATCATGGCTGATGCAATGCGGCGGCTGCATACGCTTGATCCGGCTACCTGCCCATTCGAC
CACCAAGCGAAACATCGCATCGAGCGAGCACGTACTCGGATGGAAGCCGGTCTTGTCGATCAGGATGATC
TGGACGAAGAGCATCAGGGGCTCGCGCCAGCCGAACTGTTCGCCAGGCTCAAGGCGCGCATGCCCGACGG
CGAGGATCTCGTCGTGACCCATGGCGATGCCTGCTTGCCGAATATCATGGTGGAAAATGGCCGCTTTTCT
GGATTCATCGACTGTGGCCGGCTGGGTGTGGCGGACCGCTATCAGGACATAGCGTTGGCTACCCGTGATA
TTGCTGAAGAGCTTGGCGGCGAATGGGCTGACCGCTTCCTCGTGCTTTACGGTATCGCCGCTCCCGATTC
GCAGCGCATCGCCTTCTATCGCCTTCTTGACGAGTTCTTCTGAGCGGGACTCTGGGGTTCGAAATGACCG
ACCAAGCGACGCCCAACCTGCCATCACGAGATTTCGATTCCACCGCCGCCTTCTATGAAAGGTTGGGCTT
CGGAATCGTTTTCCGGGACGCCGGCTGGATGATCCTCCAGCGCGGGGATCTCATGCTGGAGTTCTTCGCC
CACCCCAACTTGTTTATTGCAGCTTATAATGGTTACAAATAAAGCAATAGCATCACAAATTTCACAAATA
AAGCATTTTTTTCACTGCATTCTAGTTGTGGTTTGTCCAAACTCATCAATGTATCTTATCATGTCTGTAT
ACCGTCGACCTCTAGCTAGAGCTTGGCGTAATCATGGTCATAGCTGTTTCCTGTGTGAAATTGTTATCCG
CTCACAATTCCACACAACATACGAGCCGGAAGCATAAAGTGTAAAGCCTGGGGTGCCTAATGAGTGAGCT
AACTCACATTAATTGCGTTGCGCTCACTGCCCGCTTTCCAGTCGGGAAACCTGTCGTGCCAGCTGCATTA
ATGAATCGGCCAACGCGCGGGGAGAGGCGGTTTGCGTATTGGGCGCTCTTCCGCTTCCTCGCTCACTGAC
TCGCTGCGCTCGGTCGTTCGGCTGCGGCGAGCGGTATCAGCTCACTCAAAGGCGGTAATACGGTTATCCA
CAGAATCAGGGGATAACGCAGGAAAGAACATGTGAGCAAAAGGCCAGCAAAAGGCCAGGAACCGTAAAAA
GGCCGCGTTGCTGGCGTTTTTCCATAGGCTCCGCCCCCCTGACGAGCATCACAAAAATCGACGCTCAAGT
CAGAGGTGGCGAAACCCGACAGGACTATAAAGATACCAGGCGTTTCCCCCTGGAAGCTCCCTCGTGCGCT
CTCCTGTTCCGACCCTGCCGCTTACCGGATACCTGTCCGCCTTTCTCCCTTCGGGAAGCGTGGCGCTTTC
TCATAGCTCACGCTGTAGGTATCTCAGTTCGGTGTAGGTCGTTCGCTCCAAGCTGGGCTGTGTGCACGAA
CCCCCCGTTCAGCCCGACCGCTGCGCCTTATCCGGTAACTATCGTCTTGAGTCCAACCCGGTAAGACACG
ACTTATCGCCACTGGCAGCAGCCACTGGTAACAGGATTAGCAGAGCGAGGTATGTAGGCGGTGCTACAGA
GTTCTTGAAGTGGTGGCCTAACTACGGCTACACTAGAAGAACAGTATTTGGTATCTGCGCTCTGCTGAAG
CCAGTTACCTTCGGAAAAAGAGTTGGTAGCTCTTGATCCGGCAAACAAACCACCGCTGGTAGCGGTGGTT
TTTTTGTTTGCAAGCAGCAGATTACGCGCAGAAAAAAAGGATCTCAAGAAGATCCTTTGATCTTTTCTAC
GGGGTCTGACGCTCAGTGGAACGAAAACTCACGTTAAGGGATTTTGGTCATGAGATTATCAAAAAGGATC
TTCACCTAGATCCTTTTAAATTAAAAATGAAGTTTTAAATCAATCTAAAGTATATATGAGTAAACTTGGT
CTGACAGTTACCAATGCTTAATCAGTGAGGCACCTATCTCAGCGATCTGTCTATTTCGTTCATCCATAGT
TGCCTGACTCCCCGTCGTGTAGATAACTACGATACGGGAGGGCTTACCATCTGGCCCCAGTGCTGCAATG
ATACCGCGAGACCCACGCTCACCGGCTCCAGATTTATCAGCAATAAACCAGCCAGCCGGAAGGGCCGAGC
GCAGAAGTGGTCCTGCAACTTTATCCGCCTCCATCCAGTCTATTAATTGTTGCCGGGAAGCTAGAGTAAG
TAGTTCGCCAGTTAATAGTTTGCGCAACGTTGTTGCCATTGCTACAGGCATCGTGGTGTCACGCTCGTCG
TTTGGTATGGCTTCATTCAGCTCCGGTTCCCAACGATCAAGGCGAGTTACATGATCCCCCATGTTGTGCA
AAAAAGCGGTTAGCTCCTTCGGTCCTCCGATCGTTGTCAGAAGTAAGTTGGCCGCAGTGTTATCACTCAT
GGTTATGGCAGCACTGCATAATTCTCTTACTGTCATGCCATCCGTAAGATGCTTTTCTGTGACTGGTGAG
TACTCAACCAAGTCATTCTGAGAATAGTGTATGCGGCGACCGAGTTGCTCTTGCCCGGCGTCAATACGGG
ATAATACCGCGCCACATAGCAGAACTTTAAAAGTGCTCATCATTGGAAAACGTTCTTCGGGGCGAAAACT
CTCAAGGATCTTACCGCTGTTGAGATCCAGTTCGATGTAACCCACTCGTGCACCCAACTGATCTTCAGCA
TCTTTTACTTTCACCAGCGTTTCTGGGTGAGCAAAAACAGGAAGGCAAAATGCCGCAAAAAAGGGAATAA
GGGCGACACGGAAATGTTGAATACTCATACTCTTCCTTTTTCAATATTATTGAAGCATTTATCAGGGTTA
TTGTCTCATGAGCGGATACATATTTGAATGTATTTAGAAAAATAAACAAATAGGGGTTCCGCGCACATTT
CCCCGAAAAGTGCCACCTGACGTC
